Addgene plasmid #132257: pDONR221_SV2A
Purpose: Gateway entry clone with codon-optimized ORF sequence for subcloning into custom expression vectors
Depositing lab: RESOLUTE Consortium & Giulio Superti-Furga. Depositing organization: CeMM Research Center for Molecular Medicine. Publication: The RESOLUTE consortium: unlocking SLC transporters for drug discovery. Superti-Furga G, Lackner D, Wiedmer T, Ingles-Prieto A, Barbosa B, Girardi E, Goldmann U, Gurtl B, Klavins K, Klimek C, Lindinger S, Lineiro-Retes E, Muller AC, Onstein S, Redinger G, Reil D, Sedlyarov V, Wolf G, Crawford M, Everley R, ... Steppan CM. Nat Rev Drug Discov. 2020 Jul;19(7):429-430. doi: 10.1038/d41573-020-00056-6. PubMed 32265506.
Backbone
  Vector backbone: pDONR221
  Backbone manufacturer: Thermo Fisher Scientific
  Backbone size w/o insert (bp): 2550
  Vector type: Mammalian Expression
Growth in bacteria
  Bacterial resistance: Kanamycin, 50 μg/mL
  Growth temperature: 37°C
  Growth strain: Stbl3
  Copy number: High Copy
Gene/Insert
  Gene/Insert name: SV2A (alt name: SV2, KIAA0736)
  Species: H. sapiens (human)
  Insert size (bp): 2226
  Entrez Gene: SV2A (a.k.a. SLC22B1, SV2)
  Cloning method: Gateway Cloning
  Sequencing primers: 5′ M13-fwd; 3′ M13-rev
Terms and licenses: Academic/Nonprofit Terms; Industry Terms
Depositor comments: For more information on the full Resolute plasmid collection, please see www.addgene.org/depositor-collections/re-solute/. Please provide your feedback on this plasmid to the RESOLUTE consortium by filling out their RESOLUTE repository feedback form: https://forms.office.com/Pages/ResponsePage.aspx?id=0e05yklzmkS7rjFGQL4N7z4feCLQvEJAmVcOCM_u885UN1JJRko0Ukg4TVQwNTZLOUxPQVJWT1NHUCQlQCN0PWcu
How to cite: pDONR221_SV2A was a gift from RESOLUTE Consortium & Giulio Superti-Furga (Addgene plasmid # 132257 ; http://n2t.net/addgene:132257 ; RRID:Addgene_132257)
