[The description below was written by a language model from this plasmid's Addgene catalogue record and pLannotate feature annotations shown in this document.]
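Description:
pDONR221_SV2A is a Gateway entry clone built on the pDONR221 backbone, carrying a codon-optimized open reading frame for human SV2A (synaptic vesicle glycoprotein 2A, also listed as SLC22B1, SV2 or KIAA0736). The sequenced plasmid is about 4.8 kb. It is maintained in E. coli through a high-copy ColE1/pUC-type origin of replication and selected with kanamycin via an aminoglycoside phosphotransferase (KanR) gene. Although the catalogue classifies it as a mammalian expression vector, the annotated features show no eukaryotic promoter or polyadenylation signal flanking the insert, so the plasmid serves as a donor of the ORF rather than as an expression construct in its own right.

The 2,226 bp SV2A coding sequence sits directly between attL1 and attL2. These are the recombination sites used by LR Clonase to move an insert, in a defined orientation, into any attR-containing destination vector, which then supplies the promoter, tags and selection markers the user wants. Upstream of the cassette, rrnB T1 and T2 transcription terminators insulate the insert from read-through transcription in bacteria. A T7 promoter lies just downstream of attL2 on the reverse strand. The short lacI and lacZα fragments are backbone remnants with no evident function here, and M13 forward and reverse primer sites are recorded for sequencing the insert.

The plasmid belongs to a consortium collection of solute carrier and related transporter ORFs intended to support drug discovery research. Its stated purpose is subcloning SV2A into custom expression vectors. The feature annotation also notes that SV2A acts as a receptor for botulinum neurotoxin type A.
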