Features (pLannotate 1.2.2; 10 found; start..end, strand, type, name):
    121..213     +  CDS            lacI (fragment): lac repressor; lacI; The lac repressor binds to the lac operator to inhibit transcription in E. coli. This inhibition can be relieved by adding lactose or isopropyl-β-D-thiogalactopyranoside (IPTG).
    268..295     -  terminator     rrnB T2 terminator: transcription terminator T2 from the E. coli rrnB gene
    427..470     +  terminator     rrnB T1 terminator: Escherichia coli rrnB; transcription terminator T1 from the E. coli rrnB gene
    517..553     -  CDS            lacZα (fragment): LacZα fragment of β-galactosidase; lacZ fragment
    569..668     +  protein_bind   attL1: mutant version of attL; recombination site for the Gateway® LR reaction LR Clonase™
    674..2899    +  CDS            SV2A: SV2A_HUMAN - Also known as KIAA0736. Experimental evidence at protein level: Swiss-Prot protein existence level 1. (Microbial infection) Receptor for the C.botulinum neurotoxin type A2 (BoNT/A, botA); glycosylation is not essential but enhances the interaction (PubMed:29649119). Probably also serves as a receptor for the closely related C.botulinum neurotoxin type A1. From Homo sapiens (Human).
   2901..3000    -  protein_bind   attL2: mutant version of attL; recombination site for the Gateway® LR reaction LR Clonase™
   3018..3036    -  promoter       T7 promoter: promoter for bacteriophage T7 RNA polymerase
   3170..3979    +  CDS            KanR: aminoglycoside phosphotransferase; aph(3')-Ia; confers resistance to kanamycin in bacteria or G418 (Geneticin®) in eukaryotes
   4126..4714    +  rep_origin     ori: high-copy-number ColE1/pMB1/pBR322/pUC origin of replication
>Addgene plasmid #132257 | pDONR221_SV2A | addgene full sequence | sequence record 263895 | Addgene NGS Result
CTTTCCTGCGTTATCCCCTGATTCTGTGGATAACCGTATTACCGCCTTTGAGTGAGCTGATACCGCTCGC
CGCAGCCGAACGACCGAGCGCAGCGAGTCAGTGAGCGAGGAAGCGGAAGAGCGCCCAATACGCAAACCGC
CTCTCCCCGCGCGTTGGCCGATTCATTAATGCAGCTGGCACGACAGGTTTCCCGACTGGAAAGCGGGCAG
TGAGCGCAACGCAATTAATACGCGTACCGCTAGCCAGGAAGAGTTTGTAGAAACGCAAAAAGGCCATCCG
TCAGGATGGCCTTCTGCTTAGTTTGATGCCTGGCAGTTTATGGCGGGCGTCCTGCCCGCCACCCTCCGGG
CCGTTGCTTCACAACGTTCAAATCCGCTCCCGGCGGATTTGTCCTACTCAGGAGAGCGTTCACCGACAAA
CAACAGATAAAACGAAAGGCCCAGTCTTCCGACTGAGCCTTTCGTTTTATTTGATGCCTGGCAGTTCCCT
ACTCTCGCGTTAACGCTAGCATGGATGTTTTCCCAGTCACGACGTTGTAAAACGACGGCCAGTCTTAAGC
TCGGGCCCCAAATAATGATTTTATTTTGACTGATAGTGACCTGTTCGTTGCAACACATTGATGAGCAATG
CTTTTTTATAATGCCAACTTTGTACAAAAAAGCAGGCTCCACCATGGAGGAGGGCTTCCGGGATAGAGCC
GCCTTTATCAGGGGCGCCAAGGACATCGCCAAGGAGGTGAAGAAGCACGCCGCCAAGAAGGTGGTGAAGG
GCCTGGATCGGGTGCAGGACGAGTACTCTCGGAGATCCTATTCTAGATTCGAGGAGGAGGACGATGACGA
TGACTTTCCAGCCCCCAGCGATGGCTACTATCGCGGCGAGGGCACACAGGACGAGGAGGAGGGAGGAGCA
AGCTCCGATGCAACCGAGGGACACGACGAGGATGACGAGATCTACGAGGGAGAGTATCAGGGAATCCCAA
GGGCAGAGTCCGGAGGCAAGGGCGAGAGAATGGCCGATGGAGCACCTCTGGCCGGCGTGAGGGGAGGACT
GTCTGACGGCGAGGGCCCCCCTGGCGGCAGGGGCGAGGCCCAGAGGCGCAAGGAGAGGGAGGAGCTGGCA
CAGCAGTACGAGGCAATCCTGAGGGAGTGCGGACACGGCCGCTTCCAGTGGACACTGTATTTTGTGCTGG
GACTGGCCCTGATGGCAGATGGAGTGGAGGTGTTTGTGGTGGGATTCGTGCTGCCAAGCGCCGAGAAGGA
TATGTGCCTGAGCGACTCCAACAAGGGCATGCTGGGACTCATCGTCTATCTTGGTATGATGGTGGGCGCC
TTCCTGTGGGGAGGACTGGCAGACAGGCTGGGCCGGAGACAGTGCCTGCTGATCTCTCTGAGCGTGAATT
CCGTGTTCGCCTTCTTTTCTAGCTTTGTGCAGGGCTACGGCACCTTCCTGTTTTGTAGGCTGCTGTCCGG
AGTGGGAATCGGAGGATCTATCCCTATCGTGTTCTCCTATTTTTCTGAGTTCCTGGCCCAGGAGAAGAGA
GGCGAGCACCTGAGCTGGCTGTGCATGTTCTGGATGATCGGAGGCGTGTATGCAGCAGCAATGGCATGGG
CAATCATCCCACACTACGGCTGGAGCTTTCAGATGGGCTCCGCCTATCAGTTCCACTCTTGGCGGGTGTT
CGTGCTGGTGTGCGCCTTTCCAAGCGTGTTCGCAATCGGCGCCCTGACCACACAGCCTGAGTCCCCACGC
TTCTTTCTGGAGAACGGCAAGCACGATGAGGCCTGGATGGTGCTGAAGCAGGTGCACGACACCAATATGC
GGGCCAAGGGCCACCCTGAGAGAGTGTTCAGCGTGACCCACATCAAGACAATCCACCAGGAGGATGAGCT
GATCGAGATCCAGTCCGACACCGGCACATGGTACCAGCGGTGGGGCGTGAGAGCCCTGAGCCTGGGAGGA
CAAGTGTGGGGAAACTTTCTGTCCTGCTTCGGCCCAGAGTATAGGCGCATCACCCTGATGATGATGGGCG
TGTGGTTTACAATGTCCTTCTCTTACTATGGCCTGACCGTGTGGTTCCCAGATATGATCAGACACCTGCA
GGCCGTGGACTACGCCTCTAGGACCAAGGTGTTTCCAGGAGAGAGGGTGGAGCACGTGACCTTCAACTTT
ACACTGGAGAATCAGATCCACAGGGGCGGCCAGTACTTTAATGATAAGTTCATCGGCCTGCGCCTGAAGA
GCGTGTCCTTTGAGGATTCCCTGTTCGAGGAGTGCTATTTTGAGGACGTGACCTCCTCTAACACATTCTT
TCGGAATTGTACCTTCATCAACACAGTGTTTTACAACACAGATCTGTTCGAGTACAAGTTCGTGAACTCT
AGACTGATCAATAGCACCTTCCTGCACAACAAGGAGGGATGTCCACTGGACGTGACCGGAACAGGAGAGG
GAGCCTACATGGTGTATTTCGTGAGCTTCCTGGGCACCCTGGCCGTGCTGCCTGGCAATATCGTGTCTGC
CCTGCTGATGGACAAGATCGGCAGGCTGAGGATGCTGGCAGGAAGCTCCGTGATGAGCTGCGTGTCCTGT
TTCTTTCTGAGCTTCGGCAACTCTGAGAGCGCCATGATCGCCCTGCTGTGCCTGTTTGGCGGCGTGTCTA
TCGCCAGCTGGAATGCCCTGGATGTGCTGACAGTGGAGCTGTACCCCTCCGACAAGCGGACCACAGCCTT
CGGCTTTCTGAACGCACTGTGCAAGCTGGCAGCCGTGCTGGGCATCTCCATCTTTACCTCTTTCGTGGGC
ATCACAAAGGCAGCACCTATCCTGTTCGCAAGCGCCGCCCTGGCCCTGGGCTCTAGCCTGGCCCTGAAGC
TGCCAGAGACCAGAGGCCAGGTGCTGCAGGACCCAGCTTTCTTGTACAAAGTTGGCATTATAAGAAAGCA
TTGCTTATCAATTTGTTGCAACGAACAGGTCACTATCAGTCAAAATAAAATCATTATTTGCCATCCAGCT
GATATCCCCTATAGTGAGTCGTATTACATGGTCATAGCTGTTTCCTGGCAGCTCTGGCCCGTGTCTCAAA
ATCTCTGATGTTACATTGCACAAGATAAAAATATATCATCATGAACAATAAAACTGTCTGCTTACATAAA
CAGTAATACAAGGGGTGTTATGAGCCATATTCAACGGGAAACGTCGAGGCCGCGATTAAATTCCAACATG
GATGCTGATTTATATGGGTATAAATGGGCTCGCGATAATGTCGGGCAATCAGGTGCGACAATCTATCGCT
TGTATGGGAAGCCCGATGCGCCAGAGTTGTTTCTGAAACATGGCAAAGGTAGCGTTGCCAATGATGTTAC
AGATGAGATGGTCAGACTAAACTGGCTGACGGAATTTATGCCTCTTCCGACCATCAAGCATTTTATCCGT
ACTCCTGATGATGCATGGTTACTCACCACTGCGATCCCCGGAAAAACAGCATTCCAGGTATTAGAAGAAT
ATCCTGATTCAGGTGAAAATATTGTTGATGCGCTGGCAGTGTTCCTGCGCCGGTTGCATTCGATTCCTGT
TTGTAATTGTCCTTTTAACAGCGATCGCGTATTTCGTCTCGCTCAGGCGCAATCACGAATGAATAACGGT
TTGGTTGATGCGAGTGATTTTGATGACGAGCGTAATGGCTGGCCTGTTGAACAAGTCTGGAAAGAAATGC
ATAAACTTTTGCCATTCTCACCGGATTCAGTCGTCACTCATGGTGATTTCTCACTTGATAACCTTATTTT
TGACGAGGGGAAATTAATAGGTTGTATTGATGTTGGACGAGTCGGAATCGCAGACCGATACCAGGATCTT
GCCATCCTATGGAACTGCCTCGGTGAGTTTTCTCCTTCATTACAGAAACGGCTTTTTCAAAAATATGGTA
TTGATAATCCTGATATGAATAAATTGCAGTTTCATTTGATGCTCGATGAGTTTTTCTAATCAGAATTGGT
TAATTGGTTGTAACACTGGCAGAGCATTACGCTGACTTGACGGGACGGCGCAAGCTCATGACCAAAATCC
CTTAACGTGAGTTACGCGTCGTTCCACTGAGCGTCAGACCCCGTAGAAAAGATCAAAGGATCTTCTTGAG
ATCCTTTTTTTCTGCGCGTAATCTGCTGCTTGCAAACAAAAAAACCACCGCTACCAGCGGTGGTTTGTTT
GCCGGATCAAGAGCTACCAACTCTTTTTCCGAAGGTAACTGGCTTCAGCAGAGCGCAGATACCAAATACT
GTTCTTCTAGTGTAGCCGTAGTTAGGCCACCACTTCAAGAACTCTGTAGCACCGCCTACATACCTCGCTC
TGCTAATCCTGTTACCAGTGGCTGCTGCCAGTGGCGATAAGTCGTGTCTTACCGGGTTGGACTCAAGACG
ATAGTTACCGGATAAGGCGCAGCGGTCGGGCTGAACGGGGGGTTCGTGCACACAGCCCAGCTTGGAGCGA
ACGACCTACACCGAACTGAGATACCTACAGCGTGAGCTATGAGAAAGCGCCACGCTTCCCGAAGGGAGAA
AGGCGGACAGGTATCCGGTAAGCGGCAGGGTCGGAACAGGAGAGCGCACGAGGGAGCTTCCAGGGGGAAA
CGCCTGGTATCTTTATAGTCCTGTCGGGTTTCGCCACCTCTGACTTGAGCGTCGATTTTTGTGATGCTCG
TCAGGGGGGCGGAGCCTATGGAAAAACGCCAGCAACGCGGCCTTTTTACGGTTCCTGGCCTTTTGCTGGC
CTTTTGCTCACATGTT
