>Addgene plasmid #132257 | pDONR221_SV2A | depositor partial sequence | sequence record 253914 | Codon-optimized ORF of SV2A
ATGGAGGAGGGCTTCCGGGATAGAGCCGCCTTTATCAGGGGCGCCAAGGACATCGCCAAGGAGGTGAAGA
AGCACGCCGCCAAGAAGGTGGTGAAGGGCCTGGATCGGGTGCAGGACGAGTACTCTCGGAGATCCTATTC
TAGATTCGAGGAGGAGGACGATGACGATGACTTTCCAGCCCCCAGCGATGGCTACTATCGCGGCGAGGGC
ACACAGGACGAGGAGGAGGGAGGAGCAAGCTCCGATGCAACCGAGGGACACGACGAGGATGACGAGATCT
ACGAGGGAGAGTATCAGGGAATCCCAAGGGCAGAGTCCGGAGGCAAGGGCGAGAGAATGGCCGATGGAGC
ACCTCTGGCCGGCGTGAGGGGAGGACTGTCTGACGGCGAGGGCCCCCCTGGCGGCAGGGGCGAGGCCCAG
AGGCGCAAGGAGAGGGAGGAGCTGGCACAGCAGTACGAGGCAATCCTGAGGGAGTGCGGACACGGCCGCT
TCCAGTGGACACTGTATTTTGTGCTGGGACTGGCCCTGATGGCAGATGGAGTGGAGGTGTTTGTGGTGGG
ATTCGTGCTGCCAAGCGCCGAGAAGGATATGTGCCTGAGCGACTCCAACAAGGGCATGCTGGGACTCATC
GTCTATCTTGGTATGATGGTGGGCGCCTTCCTGTGGGGAGGACTGGCAGACAGGCTGGGCCGGAGACAGT
GCCTGCTGATCTCTCTGAGCGTGAATTCCGTGTTCGCCTTCTTTTCTAGCTTTGTGCAGGGCTACGGCAC
CTTCCTGTTTTGTAGGCTGCTGTCCGGAGTGGGAATCGGAGGATCTATCCCTATCGTGTTCTCCTATTTT
TCTGAGTTCCTGGCCCAGGAGAAGAGAGGCGAGCACCTGAGCTGGCTGTGCATGTTCTGGATGATCGGAG
GCGTGTATGCAGCAGCAATGGCATGGGCAATCATCCCACACTACGGCTGGAGCTTTCAGATGGGCTCCGC
CTATCAGTTCCACTCTTGGCGGGTGTTCGTGCTGGTGTGCGCCTTTCCAAGCGTGTTCGCAATCGGCGCC
CTGACCACACAGCCTGAGTCCCCACGCTTCTTTCTGGAGAACGGCAAGCACGATGAGGCCTGGATGGTGC
TGAAGCAGGTGCACGACACCAATATGCGGGCCAAGGGCCACCCTGAGAGAGTGTTCAGCGTGACCCACAT
CAAGACAATCCACCAGGAGGATGAGCTGATCGAGATCCAGTCCGACACCGGCACATGGTACCAGCGGTGG
GGCGTGAGAGCCCTGAGCCTGGGAGGACAAGTGTGGGGAAACTTTCTGTCCTGCTTCGGCCCAGAGTATA
GGCGCATCACCCTGATGATGATGGGCGTGTGGTTTACAATGTCCTTCTCTTACTATGGCCTGACCGTGTG
GTTCCCAGATATGATCAGACACCTGCAGGCCGTGGACTACGCCTCTAGGACCAAGGTGTTTCCAGGAGAG
AGGGTGGAGCACGTGACCTTCAACTTTACACTGGAGAATCAGATCCACAGGGGCGGCCAGTACTTTAATG
ATAAGTTCATCGGCCTGCGCCTGAAGAGCGTGTCCTTTGAGGATTCCCTGTTCGAGGAGTGCTATTTTGA
GGACGTGACCTCCTCTAACACATTCTTTCGGAATTGTACCTTCATCAACACAGTGTTTTACAACACAGAT
CTGTTCGAGTACAAGTTCGTGAACTCTAGACTGATCAATAGCACCTTCCTGCACAACAAGGAGGGATGTC
CACTGGACGTGACCGGAACAGGAGAGGGAGCCTACATGGTGTATTTCGTGAGCTTCCTGGGCACCCTGGC
CGTGCTGCCTGGCAATATCGTGTCTGCCCTGCTGATGGACAAGATCGGCAGGCTGAGGATGCTGGCAGGA
AGCTCCGTGATGAGCTGCGTGTCCTGTTTCTTTCTGAGCTTCGGCAACTCTGAGAGCGCCATGATCGCCC
TGCTGTGCCTGTTTGGCGGCGTGTCTATCGCCAGCTGGAATGCCCTGGATGTGCTGACAGTGGAGCTGTA
CCCCTCCGACAAGCGGACCACAGCCTTCGGCTTTCTGAACGCACTGTGCAAGCTGGCAGCCGTGCTGGGC
ATCTCCATCTTTACCTCTTTCGTGGGCATCACAAAGGCAGCACCTATCCTGTTCGCAAGCGCCGCCCTGG
CCCTGGGCTCTAGCCTGGCCCTGAAGCTGCCAGAGACCAGAGGCCAGGTGCTGCAG
